>Addgene plasmid #141203 | pRSETB BS2mT4L1 | addgene full sequence | sequence record 299953 | Addgene NGS Result
GATCTCGATCCCGCGAAATTAATACGACTCACTATAGGGAGACCACAACGGTTTCCCTCTAGAAATAATT
TTGTTTAACTTTAAGAAGGAGATATACATATGCGGGGTTCTCATCATCATCATCATCATGGTATGGCTAG
CATGACTGGTGGACAGCAAATGGGTCGGGATGAGAACCTATATTTCCAGGGGGATCCGAACATCTTCGAG
ATGCTGCGCATCGACCAGGGCCTGCGTCTCAAGATTTACAAGGACACCGAAGGTTATTACACGATTGGCA
TCGGCCACCTCCTGACAAAGAGCCCATCACTCAACGCTGCCAAGTCTGAACTGGACAAAGCCATTGGTCG
CAACACCAACGGTGTCATTACAAAGGACGAGGCGGAGAAACTCTTCAACCAAGATGTAGATGCGGCTGTC
CGTGGCATCCTGCGTAATGCCAAGTTGAAGCCCGTGTATGACTCCCTTGATGCTGTTCGCCGTGCAGCCT
TGATCAACATGGTTTTCCAAATGGGTGAGACCGGAGTGGCTGGTTTTACGAACTCCCTGCGCATGCTCCA
GCAGAAGCGCTGGGACGAGGCCGCAGTGAATTTGGCTAAATCTCGCTGGTACAATCAGACACCTAACCGT
GCCAAGCGTGTCATCACTACCTTCCGTACTGGAACTTGGGACGCTTACCTCGAGATCTGCAGCTGGTACC
ATGGGATGACTCATCAAATAGTAACGACTCAATACGGCAAAGTAAAAGGCACAACGGAAAACGGCGTACA
TAAGTGGAAAGGCATCCCCTATGCCAAGCCGCCTGTCGGACAATGGCGTTTTAAAGCACCTGAGCCGCCT
GAAGTGTGGGAAGATGTGCTTGATGCCACAGCGTACGGCTCTATTTGCCCGCAGCCGTCTGATTTGCTGT
CACTTTCGTATACTGAGCTGCCCCGCCAGTCCGAGGATTGCTTGTATGTCAATGTATTTGCGCCTGACAC
CCCAAGTAAAAATCTTCCTGTCATGGTGTGGATTCACGGAGGCGCTTTTTATCTAGGAGCGGGCAGTGAG
CCATTGTATGACGGATCAAAACTTGCGGCACAGGGAGAAGTCATTGTCGTTACATTGAACTATCGGCTGG
GGCCGTTTGGCTTTTTGCACTTGTCTTCATTTAATGAGGCGTATTCTGATAACCTTGGGCTTTTAGACCA
AGCCGCCGCGCTGAAATGGGTGCGAGAGAATATTTCAGCGTTTGGCGGTGATCCCGATAACGTAACAGTA
TTTGGAGAATCCGCCGGCGGGATGAGCATTGCCGCGCTGCTTGCTATGCCTGCGGCAAAAGGCCTGTTCC
AGAAAGCAATCATGGAAAGCGGCGCTTCTCGAACGATGACGAAAGAACAAGCGGCGAGCACCTCGGCAGC
CTTTTTACAGGTCCTTGGGATTAACGAGGGCCAACTGGATAAATTGCATACGGTTTCTGCGGAAGATTTG
CTAAAAGCGGCTGATCAGCTTCGGATTGCAGAAAAAGAAAATTTCTTTCAGCTGTTCTTCCAGCCCGCCC
TTGATCCGAAAACGCTGCCTGAAGAACCAGAAAAAGCGATCGCAGAAGGGGCTGCTTCCGGTATTCCGCT
ATTAATTGGAACAACCCGTGATGAAGGATATTTATACTTCACCCCGGATTCAGACGTTCATTCTCAGGAA
ACGCTTGATGCAGCGCTCGAGTATTTACTAGGGAAGCCGCTGGCAGAGAAAGTTGCCGATTTGTATCCGC
GTTCTCTGGAAAGCCAAATTCACATGATGACTGATTTATTATTTTGGCGCCCTGCCGTCGCCTATGCATC
CGCACAGTCTCATTACGCCCCTGTCTGGATGTACAGGTTCGATTGGCACCCGAAGAAGCCGCCGTACAAT
AAAGCGTTTCACGCATTAGAGCTTCCTTTTGTCTTTGGAAATCTGGACGGATTGGAACGAATGGCAAAAG
CGGAGATTACGGATGAGGTGAAACAGCTTTCTCACACGATACAATCAGCGTGGATCACGTTCGCCAAAAC
AGGAAACCCAAGCACCGAAGCTGTGAATTGGCCTGCGTATCATGAAGAAACGAGAGAGACGCTGATTTTA
GACTCAGAGATTACGATCGAAAACGATCCCGAATCTGAAAAAAGGCAGAAGCTATTCCCTTCAAAAGGAG
AAGGATCCTGAAAAGCTTGATCCGGCTGCTAACAAAGCCCGAAAGGAAGCTGAGTTGGCTGCTGCCACCG
CTGAGCAATAACTAGCATAACCCCTTGGGGCCTCTAAACGGGTCTTGAGGGGTTTTTTGCTGAAAGGAGG
AACTATATCCGGATCTGGCGTAATAGCGAAGAGGCCCGCACCGATCGCCCTTCCCAACAGTTGCGCAGCC
TGAATGGCGAATGGG
[124 nt withheld, positions 2396-2519]
C
[91 nt withheld, positions 2521-2611]
A
[49 nt withheld, positions 2613-2661]
CCTTTGACGTTGGAGTCCACGTTCTTT
[37 nt withheld, positions 2689-2725]
ACCCTATCTCGGTCTATTCTTTTGATTTATAAGGGATTTTGCCGATTTCGGCCTATTGGTTAAAAAATGA
GCTGATTTAACAAAAATTTAACGCGAATTTTAACAAAATATTAACGCTTACAATTTAGGTGGCACTTTTC
GGGGAAATGTGCGCGGAACCCCTATTTGTTTATTTTTCTAAATACATTCAAATATGTATCCGCTCATGAG
ACAATAACCCTGATAAATGCTTCAATAATATTGAAAAAGGAAGAGTATGAGTATTCAACATTTCCGTGTC
GCCCTTATTCCCTTTTTTGCGGCATTTTGCCTTCCTGTTTTTGCTCACCCAGAAACGCTGGTGAAAGTAA
AAGATGCTGAAGATCAGTTGGGTGCACGAGTGGGTTACATCGAACTGGATCTCAACAGCGGTAAGATCCT
TGAGAGTTTTCGCCCCGAAGAACGTTTTCCAATGATGAGCACTTTTAAAGTTCTGCTATGTGGCGCGGTA
TTATCCCGTATTGACGCCGGGCAAGAGCAACTCGGTCGCCGCATACACTATTCTCAGAATGACTTGGTTG
AGTACTCACCAGTCACAGAAAAGCATCTTACGGATGGCATGACAGTAAGAGAATTATGCAGTGCTGCCAT
AACCATGAGTGATAACACTGCGGCCAACTTACTTCTGACAACGATCGGAGGACCGAAGGAGCTAACCGCT
TTTTTGCACAACATGGGGGATCATGTAACTCGCCTTGATCGTTGGGAACCGGAGCTGAATGAAGCCATAC
CAAACGACGAGCGTGACACCACGATGCCTGTAGCAATGGCAACAACGTTGCGCAAACTATTAACTGGCGA
ACTACTTACTCTAGCTTCCCGGCAACAATTAATAGACTGGATGGAGGCGGATAAAGTTGCAGGACCACTT
CTGCGCTCGGCCCTTCCGGCTGGCTGGTTTATTGCTGATAAATCTGGAGCCGGTGAGCGTGGGTCTCGCG
GTATCATTGCAGCACTGGGGCCAGATGGTAAGCCCTCCCGTATCGTAGTTATCTACACGACGGGGAGTCA
GGCAACTATGGATGAACGAAATAGACAGATCGCTGAGATAGGTGCCTCACTGATTAAGCATTGGTAACTG
TCAGACCAAGTTTACTCATATATACTTTAGATTGATTTAAAACTTCATTTTTAATTTAAAAGGATCTAGG
TGAAGATCCTTTTTGATAATCTCATGACCAAAATCCCTTAACGTGAGTTTTCGTTCCACTGAGCGTCAGA
CCCCGTAGAAAAGATCAAAGGATCTTCTTGAGATCCTTTTTTTCTGCGCGTAATCTGCTGCTTGCAAACA
AAAAAACCACCGCTACCAGCGGTGGTTTGTTTGCCGGATCAAGAGCTACCAACTCTTTTTCCGAAGGTAA
CTGGCTTCAGCAGAGCGCAGATACCAAATACTGTTCTTCTAGTGTAGCCGTAGTTAGGCCACCACTTCAA
GAACTCTGTAGCACCGCCTACATACCTCGCTCTGCTAATCCTGTTACCAGTGGCTGCTGCCAGTGGCGAT
AAGTCGTGTCTTACCGGGTTGGACTCAAGACGATAGTTACCGGATAAGGCGCAGCGGTCGGGCTGAACGG
GGGGTTCGTGCACACAGCCCAGCTTGGAGCGAACGACCTACACCGAACTGAGATACCTACAGCGTGAGCT
ATGAGAAAGCGCCACGCTTCCCGAAGGGAGAAAGGCGGACAGGTATCCGGTAAGCGGCAGGGTCGGAACA
GGAGAGCGCACGAGGGAGCTTCCAGGGGGAAACGCCTGGTATCTTTATAGTCCTGTCGGGTTTCGCCACC
TCTGACTTGAGCGTCGATTTTTGTGATGCTCGTCAGGGGGGCGGAGCCTATGGAAAAACGCCAGCAACGC
GGCCTTTTTACGGTTCCTGGCCTTTTGCTGGCCTTTTGCTCACATGTTCTTTCCTGCGTTATCCCCTGAT
TCTGTGGATAACCGTATTACCGCCTTTGAGTGAGCTGATACCGCTCGCCGCAGCCGAACGACCGAGCGCA
GCGAGTCAGTGAGCGAGGAAGCGGAAGAGCGCCCAATACGCAAACCGCCTCTCCCCGCGCGTTGGCCGAT
TCATTAATGCAG
Features (pLannotate 1.2.2; 14 found; start..end, strand, type, name):
     20..38      +  promoter       T7 promoter: promoter for bacteriophage T7 RNA polymerase
     70..92      +  RBS            RBS: efficient ribosome binding site from bacteriophage T7 gene 10 (Olins and Rangwala, 1989)
    112..132     +  CDS            capTEV™ (fragment): composite tag for in vivo biotinylation, TEV protease cleavage, and 6xHis tagging
    133..165     +  CDS            T7 tag (gene 10 leader): leader peptide from bacteriophage T7 gene 10 promotes efficient translation in E. coli
    199..678     +  CDS            E: ENLYS_BPT4 - Experimental evidence at protein level: Swiss-Prot protein existence level 1. Endolysin with lysozyme activity that degrades host peptidoglycans and participates with the holin and spanin proteins in the sequential events which lead to the programmed host cell lysis releasing the mature viral particles. Once the holin has permeabilized the host cell membrane, the endolysin can reach the periplasm and break down the peptidoglycan layer. From Enterobacteria phage T4 (Bacteriophage T4).
    706..2172    +  CDS            pnbA: PNBA_BACSU - Also known as estB. Experimental evidence at protein level: Swiss-Prot protein existence level 1. Catalyzes hydrolysis of several beta-lactam antibiotic PNB esters to the corresponding free acid and PNB alcohol. From Bacillus subtilis (strain 168).
   2195..2244    +  CDS            SET1 (fragment): solubility-enhancement tag derived from T7 phage gene 10B
   2252..2299    +  terminator     T7 terminator: transcription terminator for bacteriophage T7 RNA polymerase
   2325..2391    +  CDS            lacZα (fragment): LacZα fragment of β-galactosidase; lacZ fragment
   2396..2824    +  rep_origin     f1 ori (sequence partly withheld): f1 bacteriophage origin of replication; arrow indicates direction of (+) strand synthesis
   2877..2981    +  promoter       AmpR promoter: bla
   2982..3842    +  CDS            AmpR: β-lactamase; bla; confers resistance to ampicillin, carbenicillin, and related antibiotics
   4013..4601    +  rep_origin     ori: high-copy-number ColE1/pMB1/pBR322/pUC origin of replication
   4784..4837    +  CDS            lacI (fragment): lac repressor; lacI; The lac repressor binds to the lac operator to inhibit transcription in E. coli. This inhibition can be relieved by adding lactose or isopropyl-β-D-thiogalactopyranoside (IPTG).
