[The description below was written by a language model from this plasmid's Addgene catalogue record and pLannotate feature annotations shown in this document.]
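Description:
pRSETB BS2mT4L1 is a bacterial expression plasmid of about 4.8 kb built on the pRSETb backbone, designed for producing a recombinant fusion protein in E. coli. It is maintained at high copy number through a ColE1/pUC-type origin and selected with ampicillin via the β-lactamase gene. An f1 phage origin is also present, which in principle allows single-stranded DNA production. Short fragments annotated as lacZα, lacI and a T7 gene 10B-derived solubility tag appear to be backbone remnants rather than functional parts.

The expression cassette is driven by the T7 promoter with the strong ribosome binding site from T7 gene 10, and it ends at the T7 terminator, so expression requires a host supplying T7 RNA polymerase. The open reading frame begins with an N-terminal tag region: a His tag, detected as a fragment of a composite His/TEV tag, followed by the T7 gene 10 leader. The catalogue entry states that a TEV protease cleavage site follows the His tag, allowing its removal after purification. Downstream come the coding sequence for bacteriophage T4 lysozyme (endolysin) and then the Bacillus subtilis esterase identified as pnbA/estB, a p-nitrobenzyl esterase. In the annotated sequence, T4L therefore sits N-terminal to the esterase. The recorded E11Q mutation is presumably the change that makes the lysozyme catalytically inactive, as described in the stated purpose, although the record does not explicitly assign it to that domain.

According to the associated publication title, the fused inactive T4L serves as a shield during covalent enzyme immobilisation, improving the activity recovered from the immobilised esterase. The cloning sites used are not recorded.
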