Addgene plasmid #141203: pRSETB BS2mT4L1
Purpose: Chimeric protein of inactive T4L lysozyme and an estarase from Bacillus subtilis.TEV cleaving site after the N-terminal Histag.
Depositing lab: Francesca Paradisi. Depositing organization: Universitaet Bern. Publication: Genetically Fused T4L Acts as a Shield in Covalent Enzyme Immobilisation Enhancing the Rescued Activity. Planchestainer M, Padrosa DR, Contente ML, Paradisi F. Catalysts 2018, 8(1), 40 10.3390/catal8010040.
Backbone
  Vector backbone: pRSETb
  Vector type: Bacterial Expression
Growth in bacteria
  Bacterial resistance: Ampicillin, 100 μg/mL
  Growth temperature: 37°C
  Growth strain: DH5alpha
  Copy number: High Copy
Gene/Insert
  Gene/Insert name: BS2m-T4L1
  Species: Bacillus subtilis
  Mutation: E11Q
  Cloning method: Restriction Enzyme; 5′ cloning site unknown (unknown if destroyed); 3′ cloning site unknown (unknown if destroyed)
  Sequencing primers: 5′ unknown
Terms and licenses: Academic/Nonprofit Terms; Industry Terms: Not Available to Industry
How to cite: pRSETB BS2mT4L1 was a gift from Francesca Paradisi (Addgene plasmid # 141203 ; http://n2t.net/addgene:141203 ; RRID:Addgene_141203)
